>Addgene plasmid #187931 | pCold I-Hero45 | addgene full sequence | sequence record 372322 | Addgene NGS Result
GCAAGGAATGGTGTGGCCGATTAATCATAAATATGAAAAATAATTGTTGCATCACCCGCCAATGCGTGGC
TTAATGCACATCAAATTGTGAGCGGATAACAATTTGATGTGCTAGCGCATATCCAGTGTAGTAAGGCAAG
TCCCTTCAAGAGTTATCGTTGATACCCCTCGTAGTGCACATTCCTTTAACGCTTCAAAATCTGTAAAGCA
CGCCATATCGCCGAAAGGCACACTTAATTATTAAGAGGTAATACACCATGAATCACAAAGTGATGCCTGG
CCATCTCCAAGAAGGCTTTGGCTGCGTTGTTACCAATCGCTTTGATCAGCTGTTTGACGATGAAAGTGAT
CCGTTCGAAGTGCTCAAAGCTGCGGAGAACAAAAAAAAGGAGGCAGGAGGCGGTGGTGTTGGGGGCCCTG
GTGCCAAATCTGCAGCACAGGCAGCTGCACAGACGAACAGCAATGCGGCGGGTAAACAGCTGCGCAAAGA
ATCCCAGAAAGATCGCAAAAATCCCTTACCCCCGAGTGTCGGTGTGGTGGACAAGAAGGAGGAAACCCAA
CCGCCGGTAGCGTTGAAAAAAGAGGGCATTCGTCGCGTTGGGCGACGCCCGGATCAACAGCTGCAAGGCG
AGGGTAAAATCATTGATCGCCGACCAGAACGGCGTCCACCTCGCGAACGCCGTTTTGAGAAACCGTTGGA
AGAAAAAGGCGAAGGTGGGGAATTCAGCGTAGATCGCCCGATCATTGACCGTCCCATACGTGGCCGAGGT
GGCTTAGGCCGTGGTCGTGGCGGTCGGGGACGTGGCATGGGTCGCGGGGATGGCTTCGACTCCCGGGGGA
AACGCGAATTCGATCGCCATTCGGGATCAGACCGCAGCGGCCTGAAACACGAAGACAAACGTGGGGGTTC
AGGCTCGCACAATTGGGGCACTGTGAAGGATGAGCTTACCGATCTGGATCAGTCCAATGTGACCGAGGAA
ACGCCGGAAGGCGAAGAACATCATCCGGTGGCTGATACCGAGAACAAAGAAAACGAAGTTGAAGAGGTGA
AGGAAGAAGGCCCGAAGGAGATGACACTGGACGAATGGAAAGCGATCCAAAACAAAGACCGTGCGAAAGT
CGAGTTCAACATTCGGAAACCGAACGAAGGTGCGGATGGTCAGTGGAAAAAGGGATTTGTCCTTCACAAG
AGCAAAAGCGAGGAAGCGCATGCCGAAGACAGCGTCATGGATCATCACTTCCGTAAACCAGCCAATGACA
TTACGTCACAGCTGGAAATCAACTTTGGCGATCTAGGTCGTCCTGGCCGTGGAGGGAGAGGGGGCCGTGG
TGGTAGGGGTCGCGGTGGCCGCCCGAATCGTGGATCTCGCACTGACAAATCTTCGGCCAGTGCCCCGGAT
GTAGATGATCCAGAAGCGTTTCCAGCTCTGGCCGACTACAAAGACGATGACGACAAGCATCATCATCATC
ATCATTAATCGAAGGTAGGCATATGGAGCTCGGTACCCTCGAGGGATCCGAATTCAAGCTTGTCGACCTG
CAGTCTAGATAGGTAATCTCTGCTTAAAAGCACAGAATCTAAGATCCCTGCCATTTGGCGGGGATTTTTT
TATTTGTTTTCAGGAAATAAATAATCGATCGCGTAATAAAATCTATTATTATTTTTGTGAAGAATAAATT
TGGGTGCAATGAGAATGCGCAGGCCCTTTCGTCTCGCGCGTTTCGGTGATGACGGTGAAAACCTCTGACA
CATGCAGCTCCCGGAGACGGTCACAGCTTGTCTGTAAGCGGATGCCGGGAGCAGACAAGCCCGTCAGGGC
GCGTCAGCGGGTGTTGGCGGGTGTCGGGGCTGGCTTAACTATGCGGCATCAGAGCAGATTGTACTGAGAG
TGCACCATAAAATTGTAAACGTTAATATTTTGTTAAAATTCGCGTTAAATTTTTGTTAAATCAGCTCATT
TTTTAACCAATAGGCCGAAATCGGCAAAATCCCTTATAAATCAAAAGAATAGCCCGAGATAGGGT
[37 nt withheld, positions 2026-2062]
AAAGAACGTGGACTCCAACGTCAAAGG
[141 nt withheld, positions 2090-2230]
G
[142 nt withheld, positions 2232-2373]
TATGCGGTGTGAAATACCGCACAGATGCGTAAGGAGAAAATACCGCATCAGGCGTCAGGTGGCACTTTTC
GGGGAAATGTGCGCGGAACCCCTATTTGTTTATTTTTCTAAATACATTCAAATATGTATCCGCTCATGAG
ACAATAACCCTGATAAATGCTTCAATAATATTGAAAAAGGAAGAGTATGAGTATTCAACATTTCCGTGTC
GCCCTTATTCCCTTTTTTGCGGCATTTTGCCTTCCTGTTTTTGCTCACCCAGAAACGCTGGTGAAAGTAA
AAGATGCTGAAGATCAGTTGGGTGCACGAGTGGGTTACATCGAACTGGATCTCAACAGCGGTAAGATCCT
TGAGAGTTTTCGCCCCGAAGAACGTTTTCCAATGATGAGCACTTTTAAAGTTCTGCTATGTGGCGCGGTA
TTATCCCGTATTGACGCCGGGCAAGAGCAACTCGGTCGCCGCATACACTATTCTCAGAATGACTTGGTTG
AGTACTCACCAGTCACAGAAAAGCATCTTACGGATGGCATGACAGTAAGAGAATTATGCAGTGCTGCCAT
AACCATGAGTGATAACACTGCGGCCAACTTACTTCTGACAACGATCGGAGGACCGAAGGAGCTAACCGCT
TTTTTGCACAACATGGGGGATCATGTAACTCGCCTTGATCGTTGGGAACCGGAGCTGAATGAAGCCATAC
CAAACGACGAGCGTGACACCACGATGCCTGTAGCAATGGCAACAACGTTGCGCAAACTATTAACTGGCGA
ACTACTTACTCTAGCTTCCCGGCAACAATTAATAGACTGGATGGAGGCGGATAAAGTTGCAGGACCACTT
CTGCGCTCGGCCCTTCCGGCTGGCTGGTTTATTGCTGATAAATCTGGAGCCGGTGAGCGTGGGTCTCGCG
GTATCATTGCAGCACTGGGGCCAGATGGTAAGCCCTCCCGTATCGTAGTTATCTACACGACGGGGAGTCA
GGCAACTATGGATGAACGAAATAGACAGATCGCTGAGATAGGTGCCTCACTGATTAAGCATTGGTAACTG
TCAGACCAAGTTTACTCATATATACTTTAGATTGATTTAAAACTTCATTTTTAATTTAAAAGGATCTAGG
TGAAGATCCTTTTTGATAATCTCATGACCAAAATCCCTTAACGTGAGTTTTCGTTCCACTGAGCGTCAGA
CCCCGTAGAAAAGATCAAAGGATCTTCTTGAGATCCTTTTTTTCTGCGCGTAATCTGCTGCTTGCAAACA
AAAAAACCACCGCTACCAGCGGTGGTTTGTTTGCCGGATCAAGAGCTACCAACTCTTTTTCCGAAGGTAA
CTGGCTTCAGCAGAGCGCAGATACCAAATACTGTTCTTCTAGTGTAGCCGTAGTTAGGCCACCACTTCAA
GAACTCTGTAGCACCGCCTACATACCTCGCTCTGCTAATCCTGTTACCAGTGGCTGCTGCCAGTGGCGAT
AAGTCGTGTCTTACCGGGTTGGACTCAAGACGATAGTTACCGGATAAGGCGCAGCGGTCGGGCTGAACGG
GGGGTTCGTGCACACAGCCCAGCTTGGAGCGAACGACCTACACCGAACTGAGATACCTACAGCGTGAGCT
ATGAGAAAGCGCCACGCTTCCCGAAGGGAGAAAGGCGGACAGGTATCCGGTAAGCGGCAGGGTCGGAACA
GGAGAGCGCACGAGGGAGCTTCCAGGGGGAAACGCCTGGTATCTTTATAGTCCTGTCGGGTTTCGCCACC
TCTGACTTGAGCGTCGATTTTTGTGATGCTCGTCAGGGGGGCGGAGCCTATGGAAAAACGCCAGCAACGC
GGCCTTTTTACGGTTCCTGGCCTTTTGCTGGCCTTTTGCTCACATAGTCATGCCCCGCGCCCACCGGAAG
GAGCTGACTGGGTTGAAGGCTCTCAAGGGCATCGGTCGAGATCCCGGTGCCTAATGAGTGAGCTAACTTA
CATTAATTGCGTTGCGCTCACTGCCCGCTTTCCAGTCGGGAAACCTGTCGTGCCAGCTGCATTAATGAAT
CGGCCAACGCGCGGGGAGAGGCGGTTTGCGTATTGGGCGCCAGGGTGGTTTTTCTTTTCACCAGTGAGAC
GGGCAACAGCTGATTGCCCTTCACCGCCTGGCCCTGAGAGAGTTGCAGCAAGCGGTCCACGCTGGTTTGC
CCCAGCAGGCGAAAATCCTGTTTGATGGTGGTTAACGGCGGGATATAACATGAGCTGTCTTCGGTATCGT
CGTATCCCACTACCGAGATATCCGCACCAACGCGCAGCCCGGACTCGGTAATGGCGCGCATTGCGCCCAG
CGCCATCTGATCGTTGGCAACCAGCATCGCAGTGGGAACGATGCCCTCATTCAGCATTTGCATGGTTTGT
TGAAAACCGGACATGGCACTCCAGTCGCCTTCCCGTTCCGCTATCGGCTGAATTTGATTGCGAGTGAGAT
ATTTATGCCAGCCAGCCAGACGCAGACGCGCCGAGACAGAACTTAATGGGCCCGCTAACAGCGCGATTTG
CTGGTGACCCAATGCGACCAGATGCTCCACGCCCAGTCGCGTACCGTCTTCATGGGAGAAAATAATACTG
TTGATGGGTGTCTGGTCAGAGACATCAAGAAATAACGCCGGAACATTAGTGCAGGCAGCTTCCACAGCAA
TGGCATCCTGGTCATCCAGCGGATAGTTAATGATCAGCCCACTGACGCGTTGCGCGAGAAGATTGTGCAC
CGCCGCTTTACAGGCTTCGACGCCGCTTCGTTCTACCATCGACACCACCACGCTGGCACCCAGTTGATCG
GCGCGAGATTTAATCGCCGCGACAATTTGCGACGGCGCGTGCAGGGCCAGACTGGAGGTGGCAACGCCAA
TCAGCAACGACTGTTTGCCCGCCAGTTGTTGTGCCACGCGGTTGGGAATGTAATTCAGCTCCGCCATCGC
CGCTTCCACTTTTTCCCGCGTTTTCGCAGAAACGTGGCTGGCCTGGTTCACCACGCGGGAAACGGTCTGA
TAAGAGACACCGGCATACTCTGCGACATCGTATAACGTTACTGGTTTCACATTCACCACCCTGAATTGAC
TCTCTTCCGGGCGCTATCATGCCATACCGCGAAAGGTTTTGCGCCATTCGATGGTGTCCGGGATCTCGAC
GCTCTCCCTTATGCGACTCCTGCATTAGGAAGCAGCCCAGTAGTAGGTTGAGGCCGTTGAGCACCGCCGC
C
Features (pLannotate 1.2.2; 18 found; start..end, strand, type, name):
     17..83      +  promoter       cspA promoter: cspA; promoter of the E. coli cold shock protein cspA gene (Mitta et al., 1997)
     86..102     +  protein_bind   lac operator: The lac repressor binds to the lac operator to inhibit transcription in E. coli. This inhibition can be relieved by adding lactose or isopropyl-β-D-thiogalactopyranoside (IPTG). lac repressor encoded by lacI
    124..257     +  5'UTR          cspA 5'UTR: cspA; 5'UTR of the E. coli cold shock protein cspA gene (Mitta et al., 1997)
    273..1433    +  CDS            SERBP1 (fragment): PAIRB_HUMAN - Also known as PAIRBP1. Experimental evidence at protein level: Swiss-Prot protein existence level 1. May play a role in the regulation of mRNA stability. Binds to the 3'-most 134 nt of the SERPINE1/PAI1 mRNA, a region which confers cyclic nucleotide regulation of message decay. Seems to play a role in PML-nuclear bodies formation (PubMed:28695742). From Homo sapiens (Human).
   1457..1475    +  CDS            capTEV™ (fragment): composite tag for in vivo biotinylation, TEV protease cleavage, and 6xHis tagging
   1557..1701    +  3'UTR          cspA 3'UTR: cspA; 3'UTR of the E. coli cold shock protein cspA gene (Mitta et al., 1997)
   1713..1748    +  CDS            rop (fragment): Rop protein, which maintains plasmids at low copy number; rop
   1850..1899    +  misc_feature   bom (fragment): basis of mobility region from pBR322
   1975..2355    -  rep_origin     M13 ori (sequence partly withheld): M13 bacteriophage origin of replication; arrow indicates direction of (+) strand synthesis
   2374..2425    +  misc_feature   bom (fragment): basis of mobility region from pBR322
   2455..2559    +  promoter       AmpR promoter: bla
   2560..3420    +  CDS            AmpR: β-lactamase; bla; confers resistance to ampicillin, carbenicillin, and related antibiotics
   3591..4179    +  rep_origin     ori: high-copy-number ColE1/pMB1/pBR322/pUC origin of replication
   4237..4302    -  CDS            TcR (fragment): tetracycline efflux protein; tet; confers resistance to tetracycline
   4317..4338    -  protein_bind   CAP binding site: CAP binding activates transcription in the presence of cAMP. E. coli catabolite activator protein
   4351..5433    -  CDS            lacI: lac repressor; lacI; The lac repressor binds to the lac operator to inhibit transcription in E. coli. This inhibition can be relieved by adding lactose or isopropyl-β-D-thiogalactopyranoside (IPTG).
   5434..5511    -  promoter       lacI promoter: lacI
   5519..13      -  CDS            TcR (fragment) (across the origin): tetracycline efflux protein; tet; confers resistance to tetracycline
