[The description below was written by a language model from this plasmid's Addgene catalogue record and pLannotate feature annotations shown in this document.]
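Description:
pCold I-Hero45 is a bacterial expression plasmid built on the Takara pCold I cold-shock vector and carrying human Hero45, the heat-resistant obscure (Hero) protein encoded by SERBP1. It is maintained in E. coli through a high-copy ColE1/pUC-type origin and selected with ampicillin via the β-lactamase (AmpR) gene and its own promoter. The annotated sequence also shows an M13 phage origin, which allows single-stranded DNA production. Short remnants of rop, bom and the tetracycline resistance gene are also annotated; they appear to be non-functional leftovers of pBR322-derived backbone sequence.

The expression cassette uses the promoter of the E. coli cold shock gene cspA, followed by a lac operator and the cspA 5' UTR, with the cspA 3' UTR downstream of the coding region. A lacI gene with its own promoter sits elsewhere on the plasmid and supplies the lac repressor. Transcription is therefore held off at the operator until IPTG is added. The cspA elements favour transcription and translation at reduced temperature, a design intended to improve the yield and solubility of recombinant proteins.

The SERBP1 open reading frame was inserted by Gibson cloning, and the catalogue entry records a C-terminal Flag-6xHis tag. The feature table does not label this tag directly. It does show a short match to a His-containing composite tag just after the insert, which is consistent with the 6xHis portion.

The stated purpose is bacterial production of Hero45. The tags would allow affinity purification and detection, in the context of work on Hero proteins that protect other proteins against instability and aggregation.
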