Addgene plasmid #187931: pCold I-Hero45
Purpose: Bacterial expression of heat-resistant obscure (Hero) protein Hero45
Depositing lab: Yukihide Tomari. Depositing organization: The University of Tokyo. Publication: A widespread family of heat-resistant obscure (Hero) proteins protect against protein instability and aggregation. Tsuboyama K, Osaki T, Matsuura-Suzuki E, Kozuka-Hata H, Okada Y, Oyama M, Ikeuchi Y, Iwasaki S, Tomari Y. PLoS Biol. 2020 Mar 12;18(3):e3000632. doi: 10.1371/journal.pbio.3000632. eCollection 2020 Mar. PubMed 32163402.
Backbone
  Vector backbone: pCold I
  Backbone manufacturer: Takara
  Vector type: Bacterial Expression
Growth in bacteria
  Bacterial resistance: Ampicillin, 100 μg/mL
  Growth temperature: 37°C
  Growth strain: DH5alpha
  Copy number: High Copy
Gene/Insert
  Gene/Insert name: Hero45 (alt name: SERBP1)
  Species: H. sapiens (human)
  Entrez Gene: SERBP1 (a.k.a. CGI-55, CHD3IP, HABP4L, Hero45, PAI-RBP1, PAIRBP1)
  Tag / fusion protein: Flag-6xHis (C terminal on insert)
  Cloning method: Gibson Cloning
Terms and licenses: Academic/Nonprofit Terms; Industry Terms: Not Available to Industry
Depositor comments: Also refer to Morimoto et al. (2022) "Fusion with heat-resistant obscure (Hero) proteins have the potential to improve the molecular property of recombinant proteins" bioRxiv. https://doi.org/10.1101/2022.03.03.482928
How to cite: pCold I-Hero45 was a gift from Yukihide Tomari (Addgene plasmid # 187931 ; http://n2t.net/addgene:187931 ; RRID:Addgene_187931)
